Addgene plasmid #198946: pGL0_33 [cat]
Purpose: Level 0 part
Depositing lab: Charlie Gilbert & Nili Ostrov & Cultivarium Tools. Depositing organization: Cultivarium, Convergent Research. Publication: A scalable framework for high-throughput identification of functional origins of replication in non-model bacteria. Gilbert C, Brumwell SL, Crits-Christoph A, Kang SC, Martin-Moldes Z, Alsharif W, Esmurria A, Nguyen M-A, Lee HH, Ostrov N. bioRxiv 2023.05.19.541510 10.1101/2023.05.19.541510.
Backbone
  Vector backbone: pGLDV_17
  Vector type: Synthetic Biology
Growth in bacteria
  Bacterial resistance: Chloramphenicol, 25 μg/mL
  Growth temperature: 37°C
  Growth strain: E. coli Zymo 10B
  Copy number: High Copy
Gene/Insert
  Gene/Insert name: cat
  Species: Synthetic
  Cloning method: Unknown
Resource information
  A portion of this plasmid was derived from a plasmid made by: https://seva-plasmids.com/
Terms and licenses: Academic/Nonprofit Terms; Industry Terms: Not Available to Industry
How to cite: pGL0_33 [cat] was a gift from Charlie Gilbert & Nili Ostrov & Cultivarium Tools (Addgene plasmid # 198946 ; http://n2t.net/addgene:198946 ; RRID:Addgene_198946)
