[The description below was written by a language model from this plasmid's Addgene catalogue record and pLannotate feature annotations shown in this document.]
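Description:
pGL0_33 [cat] is a small (about 3 kb) synthetic-biology plasmid that serves as a "Level 0" part, meaning a storage vector holding a single basic DNA module intended to be combined with other parts in a hierarchical assembly scheme. It is built on the pGLDV_17 backbone, and the record notes that a portion of it derives from the SEVA plasmid collection. It is maintained in E. coli at high copy number through a ColE1/pMB1/pUC-type origin of replication and is selected with chloramphenicol.

The stored part is cat, the chloramphenicol acetyltransferase gene, listed as synthetic. The feature table shows two copies of the cat coding sequence. One, on the reverse strand, sits directly downstream of the native cat promoter and is followed by the phage lambda t0 terminator, an arrangement consistent with the backbone's own selection marker. The other, on the forward strand, has no annotated promoter or terminator next to it and most plausibly represents the cargo part. Whether regulatory sequences accompany it is not evident from the annotation. A short lacZα fragment is probably a remnant of a screening cassette that the insert replaced, though the record does not say so. The cloning method and the flanking assembly sites are also not stated.

The plasmid belongs to a toolkit associated with work on high-throughput identification of functional origins of replication in non-model bacteria. In that context, a cat part would presumably supply a chloramphenicol resistance marker for assembled higher-level vectors, but the record itself states only that it is a Level 0 part.
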