Features (pLannotate 1.2.2; 6 found; start..end, strand, type, name):
     82..738     +  CDS            cat: CAT_ECOLX - Experimental evidence at protein level: Swiss-Prot protein existence level 1. This enzyme is an effector of chloramphenicol resistance in bacteria. From Escherichia coli. This protein is used as a marker in many commonly used cloning vectors, such as pACYC184.
   1191..1779    -  rep_origin     ori: high-copy-number ColE1/pMB1/pBR322/pUC origin of replication
   1912..2006    -  terminator     lambda t0 terminator: transcription terminator from phage lambda
   2030..2686    -  CDS            cat: CAT_ECOLX - Experimental evidence at protein level: Swiss-Prot protein existence level 1. This enzyme is an effector of chloramphenicol resistance in bacteria. From Escherichia coli. This protein is used as a marker in many commonly used cloning vectors, such as pACYC184.
   2687..2789    -  promoter       cat promoter: promoter of the E. coli cat gene encoding chloramphenicol acetyltransferase
   2864..2907    -  CDS            lacZα (fragment): LacZα fragment of β-galactosidase; lacZ fragment
>Addgene plasmid #198946 | pGL0_33 [cat] | addgene full sequence | sequence record 402923 | Addgene NGS Result
TAGCGTGCGAACAGCACGCTATTGTTGTATCATTACTCGCATCCATTCTCAGGCTGTCTCGTCTCGTCTC
CGAGGTCTCAAATGGAGAAAAAAATCACTGGATATACCACCGTTGATATATCCCAATGGCATCGTAAAGA
ACATTTTGAGGCATTTCAGTCAGTTGCTCAATGTACCTATAACCAGACCGTTCAGCTGGATATTACGGCC
TTTTTAAAGACCGTAAAGAAAAATAAGCACAAGTTTTATCCGGCCTTTATTCACATTCTTGCCCGCCTGA
TGAATGCTCATCCGGAATTTCGTATGGCAATGAAAGACGGTGAGCTGGTGATATGGGATAGTGTTCACCC
TTGTTACACCGTTTTCCATGAGCAAACTGAAACGTTTTCATCGCTCTGGAGTGAATACCACGACGATTTC
CGGCAGTTTCTACACATATATTCGCAAGATGTGGCGTGTTACGGTGAAAACCTGGCCTATTTCCCTAAAG
GGTTTATTGAGAATATGTTTTTCGTCTCAGCCAATCCCTGGGTGAGTTTCACCAGTTTTGATTTAAACGT
GGCCAATATGGACAACTTCTTCGCCCCCGTTTTCACCATGGGCAAATATTATACGCAAGGCGACAAGGTG
CTGATGCCGCTGGCGATTCAGGTTCATCATGCCGTTTGTGATGGCTTCCATGTCGGCAGAATGCTTAATG
AATTACAACAGTACTGCGATGAGTGGCAGGGCGGGGCGTAAGCTTTGAGACCACCCCAGGATACATAGAT
TACCACAACTCCGAGCCCTTCCACCTAGCGTGCTAACCACGCACGCTATTGTTGTATCCCATATAATGCA
ATCGTAGTCTACCTGACTGTACTTAGAAATGTGGCTTCGCCTTTGCCCACGCACCTGATCGCTCCTCGTT
TGCTTTTAAGGACCGGACGAACCACAGAGCATTAGAAGGCTAGGTGGAGGCTCAGTGATGATAAGTCTGC
GATGGTGGATGCATGTGTCATGGTCATAGCTGTTTCCTGTGTGAAATTGTTATCCGCTCAGAGGGCACAA
TCCTATTCCGCGCTATCCGACAATCTCCAAGACATTAGGTGGAGTTCAGTTCGGCGTATGGCATATGTCG
CTGGAAAGAACATGTGAGCAAAAGGCCAGCAAAAGGCCAGGAACCGTAAAAAGGCCGCGTTGCTGGCGTT
TTTCCATAGGCTCCGCCCCCCTGACGAGCATCACAAAAATCGACGCTCAAGTCAGAGGTGGCGAAACCCG
ACAGGACTATAAAGATACCAGGCGTTTCCCCCTGGAAGCTCCCTCGTGCGCTCTCCTGTTCCGACCCTGC
CGCTTACCGGATACCTGTCCGCCTTTCTCCCTTCGGGAAGCGTGGCGCTTTCTCATAGCTCACGCTGTAG
GTATCTCAGTTCGGTGTAGGTCGTTCGCTCCAAGCTGGGCTGTGTGCACGAACCCCCCGTTCAGCCCGAC
CGCTGCGCCTTATCCGGTAACTATCGTCTTGAGTCCAACCCGGTAAGACACGACTTATCGCCACTGGCAG
CAGCCACTGGTAACAGGATTAGCAGAGCGAGGTATGTAGGCGGTGCTACAGAGTTCTTGAAGTGGTGGCC
TAACTACGGCTACACTAGAAGAACAGTATTTGGTATCTGCGCTCTGCTGAAGCCAGTTACCTTCGGAAAA
AGAGTTGGTAGCTCTTGATCCGGCAAACAAACCACCGCTGGTAGCGGTGGTTTTTTTGTTTGCAAGCAGC
AGATTACGCGCAGAAAAAAAGGATCTCAAGAAGATCCTTTGATCTTTTCTACGGGGTCTGACGCTCTATT
CAACAAAGCCGCCGTCCCGTCAAGTCAGCGTAAATGGGTAGGGGGCTTCAAATCGTCCCCCCATACGATA
TAAGTTGTTACTAGTGCTTGGATTCTCACCAATAAAAAACGCCCGGCGGCAACCGAGCGTTCTGAACAAA
TCCAGATGGAGTTCTGAGGTCATTACTGGATCTATCAACAGGAGTCCAAGCGAGCTCGATATCAAATTAC
GCCCCGCCCTGCCACTCATCGCAGTACTGTTGTAATTCATTAAGCATTCTGCCGACATGGAAGCCATCAC
AAACGGCATGATGAACCTGAATCGCCAGCGGCATCAGCACCTTGTCGCCTTGCGTATAATATTTGCCCAT
GGTGAAAACGGGGGCGAAGAAGTTGTCCATATTGGCCACGTTTAAATCAAAACTGGTGAAACTCACCCAG
GGATTGGCTGAGACGAAAAACATATTCTCAATAAACCCTTTAGGGAAATAGGCCAGGTTTTCACCGTAAC
ACGCCACATCTTGCGAATATATGTGTAGAAACTGCCGGAAATCGTCGTGGTATTCACTCCAGAGCGATGA
AAACGTTTCAGTTTGCTCATGGAAAACGGTGTAACAAGGGTGAACACTATCCCATATCACCAGCTCACCG
TCTTTCATTGCCATACGAAATTCCGGATGAGCATTCATCAGGCGGGCAAGAATGTGAATAAAGGCCGGAT
AAAACTTGTGCTTATTTTTCTTTACGGTCTTTAAAAAGGCCGTAATATCCAGCTGAACGGTCTGGTTATA
GGTACATTGAGCAACTGACTGAAATGCCTCAAAATGTTCTTTACGATGCCATTGGGATATATCAACGGTG
GTATATCCAGTGATTTTTTTCTCCATTTTAGCTTCCTTAGCTCCTGAAAATCTCGATAACTCAAAAAATA
CGCCCGGTAGTGATCTTATTTCATTATGGTGAAAGTTGGAACCTCTTACGTGCCGATCAACGTCTCATTG
ATACCTGAAACAAAACCCATCGTACGGCCAAGGAAGTCTCCAATAACTGTGATCCACCACAAGCGCCAGG
GTTTTCCCAGTCACGACGTTGTAAAACGACGGCCAGTCATGCATAATCCGCACGCATCTGGAATAAGGAA
GTGCCATTCCGCCTGACCT
